>Addgene plasmid #114081 | pCAG-rAPOBEC1-gs-XTEN-gs-hdenAsCas12a(E174R/S542R/K548R/D908A)-NLS(nucleoplasmin)-gs-UGI-NLS(SV40)(enAsBE1.1) (RTW1352) | depositor full sequence | sequence record 215557 | pCAG-rAPOBEC1-gs-XTEN-gs-hdenAsCas12a(E174R/S542R/K548R/D908A)-NLS(nucleoplasmin)-gs-UGI-NLS(SV40)(enAsBE1.1) (RTW1352) sequence 9904 bps
GTCGACATTGATTATTGACTAGTTATTAATAGTAATCAATTACGGGGTCATTAGTTCATAGCCCATATAT
GGAGTTCCGCGTTACATAACTTACGGTAAATGGCCCGCCTGGCTGACCGCCCAACGACCCCCGCCCATTG
ACGTCAATAATGACGTATGTTCCCATAGTAACGCCAATAGGGACTTTCCATTGACGTCAATGGGTGGACT
ATTTACGGTAAACTGCCCACTTGGCAGTACATCAAGTGTATCATATGCCAAGTACGCCCCCTATTGACGT
CAATGACGGTAAATGGCCCGCCTGGCATTATGCCCAGTACATGACCTTATGGGACTTTCCTACTTGGCAG
TACATCTACGTATTAGTCATCGCTATTACCATGGGTCGAGGTGAGCCCCACGTTCTGCTTCACTCTCCCC
ATCTCCCCCCCCTCCCCACCCCCAATTTTGTATTTATTTATTTTTTAATTATTTTGTGCAGCGATGGGGG
CGGGGGGGGGGGGGGCGCGCGCCAGGCGGGGCGGGGCGGGGCGAGGGGCGGGGCGGGGCGAGGCGGAGAG
GTGCGGCGGCAGCCAATCAGAGCGGCGCGCTCCGAAAGTTTCCTTTTATGGCGAGGCGGCGGCGGCGGCG
GCCCTATAAAAAGCGAAGCGCGCGGCGGGCGGGAGTCGCTGCGTTGCCTTCGCCCCGTGCCCCGCTCCGC
GCCGCCTCGCGCCGCCCGCCCCGGCTCTGACTGACCGCGTTACTCCCACAGGTGAGCGGGCGGGACGGCC
CTTCTCCTCCGGGCTGTAATTAGCGCTTGGTTTAATGACGGCTCGTTTCTTTTCTGTGGCTGCGTGAAAG
CCTTAAAGGGCTCCGGGAGGGCCCTTTGTGCGGGGGGGAGCGGCTCGGGGGGTGCGTGCGTGTGTGTGTG
CGTGGGGAGCGCCGCGTGCGGCCCGCGCTGCCCGGCGGCTGTGAGCGCTGCGGGCGCGGCGCGGGGCTTT
GTGCGCTCCGCGTGTGCGCGAGGGGAGCGCGGCCGGGGGCGGTGCCCCGCGGTGCGGGGGGGCTGCGAGG
GGAACAAAGGCTGCGTGCGGGGTGTGTGCGTGGGGGGGTGAGCAGGGGGTGTGGGCGCGGCGGTCGGGCT
GTAACCCCCCCCTGCACCCCCCTCCCCGAGTTGCTGAGCACGGCCCGGCTTCGGGTGCGGGGCTCCGTGC
GGGGCGTGGCGCGGGGCTCGCCGTGCCGGGCGGGGGGTGGCGGCAGGTGGGGGTGCCGGGCGGGGCGGGG
CCGCCTCGGGCCGGGGAGGGCTCGGGGGAGGGGCGCGGCGGCCCCGGAGCGCCGGCGGCTGTCGAGGCGC
GGCGAGCCGCAGCCATTGCCTTTTATGGTAATCGTGCGAGAGGGCGCAGGGACTTCCTTTGTCCCAAATC
TGGCGGAGCCGAAATCTGGGAGGCGCCGCCGCACCCCCTCTAGCGGGCGCGGGCGAAGCGGTGCGGCGCC
GGCAGGAAGGAAATGGGCGGGGAGGGCCTTCGTGCGTCGCCGCGCCGCCGTCCCCTTCTCCATCTCCAGC
CTCGGGGCTGCCGCAGGGGGACGGCTGCCTTCGGGGGGGACGGGGCAGGGCGGGGTTCGGCTTCTGGCGT
GTGACCGGCGGCTCTAGAGCCTCTGCTAACCATGTTCATGCCTTCTTCTTTTTCCTACAGCTCCTGGGCA
ACGTGCTGGTTATTGTGCTGTCTCATCATTTTGGCAAAGAATTCTGCAGTCGACGGTACCGCGGGCCCGG
GATCCACCGGTCGCCACCATGGGCAGCTCAGAGACTGGCCCAGTGGCTGTGGACCCCACATTGAGACGGC
GGATCGAGCCCCATGAGTTTGAGGTATTCTTCGATCCGAGAGAGCTCCGCAAGGAGACCTGCCTGCTTTA
CGAAATTAATTGGGGGGGCCGGCACTCCATTTGGCGACATACATCACAGAACACTAACAAGCACGTCGAA
GTCAACTTCATCGAGAAGTTCACGACAGAAAGATATTTCTGTCCGAACACAAGGTGCAGCATTACCTGGT
TTCTCAGCTGGAGCCCATGCGGCGAATGTAGTAGGGCCATCACTGAATTCCTGTCAAGGTATCCCCACGT
CACTCTGTTTATTTACATCGCAAGGCTGTACCACCACGCTGACCCCCGCAATCGACAAGGCCTGCGGGAT
TTGATCTCTTCAGGTGTGACTATCCAAATTATGACTGAGCAGGAGTCAGGATACTGCTGGAGAAACTTTG
TGAATTATAGCCCGAGTAATGAAGCCCACTGGCCTAGGTATCCCCATCTGTGGGTACGACTGTACGTTCT
TGAACTGTACTGCATCATACTGGGCCTGCCTCCTTGTCTCAACATTCTGAGAAGGAAGCAGCCACAGCTG
ACATTCTTTACCATCGCTCTTCAGTCTTGTCATTACCAGCGACTGCCCCCACACATTCTCTGGGCCACCG
GGTTGAAATCTGGTGGTTCTTCTGGTGGTTCTAGCGGCAGCGAGACTCCCGGGACCTCAGAGTCCGCCAC
ACCCGAAAGTTCCGGAGGGAGTAGCGGCGGGTCTACACAGTTCGAGGGCTTTACCAACCTGTATCAGGTG
AGCAAGACACTGCGGTTTGAGCTGATCCCACAGGGCAAGACCCTGAAGCACATCCAGGAGCAGGGCTTCA
TCGAGGAGGACAAGGCCCGCAATGATCACTACAAGGAGCTGAAGCCCATCATCGATCGGATCTACAAGAC
CTATGCCGACCAGTGCCTGCAGCTGGTGCAGCTGGATTGGGAGAACCTGAGCGCCGCCATCGACTCCTAT
AGAAAGGAGAAAACCGAGGAGACAAGGAACGCCCTGATCGAGGAGCAGGCCACATATCGCAATGCCATCC
ACGACTACTTCATCGGCCGGACAGACAACCTGACCGATGCCATCAATAAGAGACACGCCGAGATCTACAA
GGGCCTGTTCAAGGCCGAGCTGTTTAATGGCAAGGTGCTGAAGCAGCTGGGCACCGTGACCACAACCGAG
CACGAGAACGCCCTGCTGCGGAGCTTCGACAAGTTTACAACCTACTTCTCCGGCTTTTATAGAAACAGGA
AGAACGTGTTCAGCGCCGAGGATATCAGCACAGCCATCCCACACCGCATCGTGCAGGACAACTTCCCCAA
GTTTAAGGAGAATTGTCACATCTTCACACGCCTGATCACCGCCGTGCCCAGCCTGCGGGAGCACTTTGAG
AACGTGAAGAAGGCCATCGGCATCTTCGTGAGCACCTCCATCGAGGAGGTGTTTTCCTTCCCTTTTTATA
ACCAGCTGCTGACACAGACCCAGATCGACCTGTATAACCAGCTGCTGGGAGGAATCTCTCGGGAGGCAGG
CACCGAGAAGATCAAGGGCCTGAACGAGGTGCTGAATCTGGCCATCCAGAAGAATGATGAGACAGCCCAC
ATCATCGCCTCCCTGCCACACAGATTCATCCCCCTGTTTAAGCAGATCCTGTCCGATAGGAACACCCTGT
CTTTCATCCTGGAGGAGTTTAAGAGCGACGAGGAAGTGATCCAGTCCTTCTGCAAGTACAAGACACTGCT
GAGAAACGAGAACGTGCTGGAGACAGCCGAGGCCCTGTTTAACGAGCTGAACAGCATCGACCTGACACAC
ATCTTCATCAGCCACAAGAAGCTGGAGACAATCAGCAGCGCCCTGTGCGACCACTGGGATACACTGAGGA
ATGCCCTGTATGAGCGGAGAATCTCCGAGCTGACAGGCAAGATCACCAAGTCTGCCAAGGAGAAGGTGCA
GCGCAGCCTGAAGCACGAGGATATCAACCTGCAGGAGATCATCTCTGCCGCAGGCAAGGAGCTGAGCGAG
GCCTTCAAGCAGAAAACCAGCGAGATCCTGTCCCACGCACACGCCGCCCTGGATCAGCCACTGCCTACAA
CCCTGAAGAAGCAGGAGGAGAAGGAGATCCTGAAGTCTCAGCTGGACAGCCTGCTGGGCCTGTACCACCT
GCTGGACTGGTTTGCCGTGGATGAGTCCAACGAGGTGGACCCCGAGTTCTCTGCCCGGCTGACCGGCATC
AAGCTGGAGATGGAGCCTTCTCTGAGCTTCTACAACAAGGCCAGAAATTATGCCACCAAGAAGCCCTACT
CCGTGGAGAAGTTCAAGCTGAACTTTCAGATGCCTACACTGGCCAGAGGCTGGGACGTGAATAGAGAGAA
GAACAATGGCGCCATCCTGTTTGTGAAGAACGGCCTGTACTATCTGGGCATCATGCCAAAGCAGAAGGGC
AGGTATAAGGCCCTGAGCTTCGAGCCCACAGAGAAAACCAGCGAGGGCTTTGATAAGATGTACTATGACT
ACTTCCCTGATGCCGCCAAGATGATCCCAAAGTGCAGCACCCAGCTGAAGGCCGTGACAGCCCACTTTCA
GACCCACACAACCCCCATCCTGCTGTCCAACAATTTCATCGAGCCTCTGGAGATCACAAAGGAGATCTAC
GACCTGAACAATCCTGAGAAGGAGCCAAAGAAGTTTCAGACAGCCTACGCCAAGAAAACCGGCGACCAGA
AGGGCTACAGAGAGGCCCTGTGCAAGTGGATCGACTTCACAAGGGATTTTCTGTCCAAGTATACCAAGAC
AACCTCTATCGATCTGTCTAGCCTGCGGCCATCCTCTCAGTATAAGGACCTGGGCGAGTACTATGCCGAG
CTGAATCCCCTGCTGTACCACATCAGCTTCCAGAGAATCGCCGAGAAGGAGATCATGGATGCCGTGGAGA
CAGGCAAGCTGTACCTGTTCCAGATCTATAACAAGGACTTTGCCAAGGGCCACCACGGCAAGCCTAATCT
GCACACACTGTATTGGACCGGCCTGTTTTCTCCAGAGAACCTGGCCAAGACAAGCATCAAGCTGAATGGC
CAGGCCGAGCTGTTCTACCGCCCTAAGTCCAGGATGAAGAGGATGGCACACCGGCTGGGAGAGAAGATGC
TGAACAAGAAGCTGAAGGATCAGAAAACCCCAATCCCCGACACCCTGTACCAGGAGCTGTACGACTATGT
GAATCACAGACTGTCCCACGACCTGTCTGATGAGGCCAGGGCCCTGCTGCCCAACGTGATCACCAAGGAG
GTGTCTCACGAGATCATCAAGGATAGGCGCTTTACCAGCGACAAGTTCTTTTTCCACGTGCCTATCACAC
TGAACTATCAGGCCGCCAATTCCCCATCTAAGTTCAACCAGAGGGTGAATGCCTACCTGAAGGAGCACCC
CGAGACACCTATCATCGGCATCGCCCGGGGCGAGAGAAACCTGATCTATATCACAGTGATCGACTCCACC
GGCAAGATCCTGGAGCAGCGGAGCCTGAACACCATCCAGCAGTTTGATTACCAGAAGAAGCTGGACAACA
GGGAGAAGGAGAGGGTGGCAGCAAGGCAGGCCTGGTCTGTGGTGGGCACAATCAAGGATCTGAAGCAGGG
CTATCTGAGCCAGGTCATCCACGAGATCGTGGACCTGATGATCCACTACCAGGCCGTGGTGGTGCTGGAG
AACCTGAATTTCGGCTTTAAGAGCAAGAGGACCGGCATCGCCGAGAAGGCCGTGTACCAGCAGTTCGAGA
AGATGCTGATCGATAAGCTGAATTGCCTGGTGCTGAAGGACTATCCAGCAGAGAAAGTGGGAGGCGTGCT
GAACCCATACCAGCTGACAGACCAGTTCACCTCCTTTGCCAAGATGGGCACCCAGTCTGGCTTCCTGTTT
TACGTGCCTGCCCCATATACATCTAAGATCGATCCCCTGACCGGCTTCGTGGACCCCTTCGTGTGGAAAA
CCATCAAGAATCACGAGAGCCGCAAGCACTTCCTGGAGGGCTTCGACTTTCTGCACTACGACGTGAAAAC
CGGCGACTTCATCCTGCACTTTAAGATGAACAGAAATCTGTCCTTCCAGAGGGGCCTGCCCGGCTTTATG
CCTGCATGGGATATCGTGTTCGAGAAGAACGAGACACAGTTTGACGCCAAGGGCACCCCTTTCATCGCCG
GCAAGAGAATCGTGCCAGTGATCGAGAATCACAGATTCACCGGCAGATACCGGGACCTGTATCCTGCCAA
CGAGCTGATCGCCCTGCTGGAGGAGAAGGGCATCGTGTTCAGGGATGGCTCCAACATCCTGCCAAAGCTG
CTGGAGAATGACGATTCTCACGCCATCGACACGATGGTGGCCCTGATCCGCAGCGTGCTGCAGATGCGGA
ACTCCAATGCCGCCACAGGCGAGGACTATATCAACAGCCCCGTGCGCGATCTGAATGGCGTGTGCTTCGA
CTCCCGGTTTCAGAACCCAGAGTGGCCAATGGACGCCGATGCCAATGGCGCCTACCACATCGCCCTGAAG
GGCCAGCTGCTGCTGAATCACCTGAAGGAGAGCAAGGATCTGAAGCTGCAGAACGGCATCTCCAATCAGG
ACTGGCTGGCCTACATCCAGGAGCTGCGCAACAAAAGGCCGGCGGCCACGAAAAAGGCCGGCCAGGCAAA
AAAGAAAAAGGGATCCTCTGGTGGTTCTGGAGGATCTGGTGGTTCTACTAATCTGTCAGATATTATTGAA
AAGGAGACCGGTAAGCAACTGGTTATCCAGGAATCCATCCTCATGCTCCCAGAGGAGGTGGAAGAAGTCA
TTGGGAACAAGCCGGAAAGCGATATACTCGTGCACACCGCCTACGACGAGAGCACCGACGAGAATGTCAT
GCTTCTGACTAGCGACGCCCCTGAATACAAGCCTTGGGCTCTGGTCATACAGGATAGCAACGGTGAGAAC
AAGATTAAGATGCTCTCTGGTGGTTCTCCCAAGAAGAAGAGGAAAGTCTAAAGCGGCCGCACTCCTCAGG
TGCAGGCTGCCTATCAGAAGGTGGTGGCTGGTGTGGCCAATGCCCTGGCTCACAAATACCACTGAGATCT
TTTTCCCTCTGCCAAAAATTATGGGGACATCATGAAGCCCCTTGAGCATCTGACTTCTGGCTAATAAAGG
AAATTTATTTTCATTGCAATAGTGTGTTGGAATTTTTTGTGTCTCTCACTCGGAAGGACATATGGGAGGG
CAAATCATTTAAAACATCAGAATGAGTATTTGGTTTAGAGTTTGGCAACATATGCCATATGCTGGCTGCC
ATGAACAAAGGTGGCTATAAAGAGGTCATCAGTATATGAAACAGCCCCCTGCTGTCCATTCCTTATTCCA
TAGAAAAGCCTTGACTTGAGGTTAGATTTTTTTTATATTTTGTTTTGTGTTATTTTTTTCTTTAACATCC
CTAAAATTTTCCTTACATGTTTTACTAGCCAGATTTTTCCTCCTCTCCTGACTACTCCCAGTCATAGCTG
TCCCTCTTCTCTTATGAAGATCCCTCGACCTGCAGCCCAAGCTTGGCGTAATCATGGTCATAGCTGTTTC
CTGTGTGAAATTGTTATCCGCTCACAATTCCACACAACATACGAGCCGGAAGCATAAAGTGTAAAGCCTG
GGGTGCCTAATGAGTGAGCTAACTCACATTAATTGCGTTGCGCTCACTGCCCGCTTTCCAGTCGGGAAAC
CTGTCGTGCCAGCGGATCCGCATCTCAATTAGTCAGCAACCATAGTCCCGCCCCTAACTCCGCCCATCCC
GCCCCTAACTCCGCCCAGTTCCGCCCATTCTCCGCCCCATGGCTGACTAATTTTTTTTATTTATGCAGAG
GCCGAGGCCGCCTCGGCCTCTGAGCTATTCCAGAAGTAGTGAGGAGGCTTTTTTGGAGGCCTAGGCTTTT
GCAAAAAGCTAACTTGTTTATTGCAGCTTATAATGGTTACAAATAAAGCAATAGCATCACAAATTTCACA
AATAAAGCATTTTTTTCACTGCATTCTAGTTGTGGTTTGTCCAAACTCATCAATGTATCTTATCATGTCT
GGATCCGCTGCATTAATGAATCGGCCAACGCGCGGGGAGAGGCGGTTTGCGTATTGGGCGCTCTTCCGCT
TCCTCGCTCACTGACTCGCTGCGCTCGGTCGTTCGGCTGCGGCGAGCGGTATCAGCTCACTCAAAGGCGG
TAATACGGTTATCCACAGAATCAGGGGATAACGCAGGAAAGAACATGTGAGCAAAAGGCCAGCAAAAGGC
CAGGAACCGTAAAAAGGCCGCGTTGCTGGCGTTTTTCCATAGGCTCCGCCCCCCTGACGAGCATCACAAA
AATCGACGCTCAAGTCAGAGGTGGCGAAACCCGACAGGACTATAAAGATACCAGGCGTTTCCCCCTGGAA
GCTCCCTCGTGCGCTCTCCTGTTCCGACCCTGCCGCTTACCGGATACCTGTCCGCCTTTCTCCCTTCGGG
AAGCGTGGCGCTTTCTCAATGCTCACGCTGTAGGTATCTCAGTTCGGTGTAGGTCGTTCGCTCCAAGCTG
GGCTGTGTGCACGAACCCCCCGTTCAGCCCGACCGCTGCGCCTTATCCGGTAACTATCGTCTTGAGTCCA
ACCCGGTAAGACACGACTTATCGCCACTGGCAGCAGCCACTGGTAACAGGATTAGCAGAGCGAGGTATGT
AGGCGGTGCTACAGAGTTCTTGAAGTGGTGGCCTAACTACGGCTACACTAGAAGGACAGTATTTGGTATC
TGCGCTCTGCTGAAGCCAGTTACCTTCGGAAAAAGAGTTGGTAGCTCTTGATCCGGCAAACAAACCACCG
CTGGTAGCGGTGGTTTTTTTGTTTGCAAGCAGCAGATTACGCGCAGAAAAAAAGGATCTCAAGAAGATCC
TTTGATCTTTTCTACGGGGTCTGACGCTCAGTGGAACGAAAACTCACGTTAAGGGATTTTGGTCATGAGA
TTATCAAAAAGGATCTTCACCTAGATCCTTTTAAATTAAAAATGAAGTTTTAAATCAATCTAAAGTATAT
ATGAGTAAACTTGGTCTGACAGTTACCAATGCTTAATCAGTGAGGCACCTATCTCAGCGATCTGTCTATT
TCGTTCATCCATAGTTGCCTGACTCCCCGTCGTGTAGATAACTACGATACGGGAGGGCTTACCATCTGGC
CCCAGTGCTGCAATGATACCGCGAGACCCACGCTCACCGGCTCCAGATTTATCAGCAATAAACCAGCCAG
CCGGAAGGGCCGAGCGCAGAAGTGGTCCTGCAACTTTATCCGCCTCCATCCAGTCTATTAATTGTTGCCG
GGAAGCTAGAGTAAGTAGTTCGCCAGTTAATAGTTTGCGCAACGTTGTTGCCATTGCTACAGGCATCGTG
GTGTCACGCTCGTCGTTTGGTATGGCTTCATTCAGCTCCGGTTCCCAACGATCAAGGCGAGTTACATGAT
CCCCCATGTTGTGCAAAAAAGCGGTTAGCTCCTTCGGTCCTCCGATCGTTGTCAGAAGTAAGTTGGCCGC
AGTGTTATCACTCATGGTTATGGCAGCACTGCATAATTCTCTTACTGTCATGCCATCCGTAAGATGCTTT
TCTGTGACTGGTGAGTACTCAACCAAGTCATTCTGAGAATAGTGTATGCGGCGACCGAGTTGCTCTTGCC
CGGCGTCAATACGGGATAATACCGCGCCACATAGCAGAACTTTAAAAGTGCTCATCATTGGAAAACGTTC
TTCGGGGCGAAAACTCTCAAGGATCTTACCGCTGTTGAGATCCAGTTCGATGTAACCCACTCGTGCACCC
AACTGATCTTCAGCATCTTTTACTTTCACCAGCGTTTCTGGGTGAGCAAAAACAGGAAGGCAAAATGCCG
CAAAAAAGGGAATAAGGGCGACACGGAAATGTTGAATACTCATACTCTTCCTTTTTCAATATTATTGAAG
CATTTATCAGGGTTATTGTCTCATGAGCGGATACATATTTGAATGTATTTAGAAAAATAAACAAATAGGG
GTTCCGCGCACATTTCCCCGAAAAGTGCCACCTG
Features (pLannotate 1.2.2; 22 found; start..end, strand, type, name):
      4..383     +  enhancer       CMV enhancer: human cytomegalovirus immediate early enhancer
    386..661     +  promoter       chicken β-actin promoter: No description available
    662..1670    +  intron         chimeric intron: chimera between introns from chicken β-actin and rabbit β-globin
   1719..1755    +  misc_feature   MCS (fragment): multiple cloning site
   1775..2458    +  CDS            Apobec1: ABEC1_RAT - Experimental evidence at protein level: Swiss-Prot protein existence level 1. Catalytic component of the apolipoprotein B mRNA editing enzyme complex which is responsible for the postranscriptional editing of a CAA codon for Gln to a UAA codon for stop in the APOB mRNA. May also play a role in the epigenetic regulation of gene expression by participating in DNA demethylation. From Rattus norvegicus (Rat).
   2459..2532    +  CDS            ABE(7.10) (fragment): adenine base editor comprising wild-type E. coli TadA fused to the evolved TadA*(7.10) mutant (Gaudelli et al., 2017)
   2555..6472    +  CDS            AsCpf1: CRISPR-associated protein from Acidaminococcus sp. BV3L6 (Zetsche et al., 2015)
   6473..6520    +  CDS            nucleoplasmin NLS: bipartite nuclear localization signal from nucleoplasmin
   6557..6805    +  CDS            UGI: UNGI_BPPB2 - Experimental evidence at protein level: Swiss-Prot protein existence level 1. This protein binds specifically and reversibly to the host uracil-DNA glycosylase, preventing removal of uracil residues from PBS2 DNA by the host uracil-excision repair system. From Bacillus phage PBS2 (Bacteriophage PBS2).
   6851..6922    +  CDS            HBB (fragment): HBB_PONPY - Experimental evidence at transcript level: Swiss-Prot protein existence level 2. Involved in oxygen transport from the lung to the various peripheral tissues. From Pongo pygmaeus (Bornean orangutan).
   6993..7048    +  polyA_signal   β-globin poly(A) signal: rabbit β-globin polyadenylation signal (Gil and Proudfoot, 1987)
   7431..7447    -  protein_bind   lac operator: The lac repressor binds to the lac operator to inhibit transcription in E. coli. This inhibition can be relieved by adding lactose or isopropyl-β-D-thiogalactopyranoside (IPTG). lac repressor encoded by lacI
   7455..7485    -  promoter       lac promoter: promoter for the E. coli lac operon
   7500..7521    -  protein_bind   CAP binding site: CAP binding activates transcription in the presence of cAMP. E. coli catabolite activator protein
   7534..7573    -  CDS            lacI (fragment): lac repressor; lacI; The lac repressor binds to the lac operator to inhibit transcription in E. coli. This inhibition can be relieved by adding lactose or isopropyl-β-D-thiogalactopyranoside (IPTG).
   7580..7602    +  promoter       SV40 promoter (fragment): SV40 enhancer and early promoter
   7626..7761    +  rep_origin     SV40 ori: SV40 origin of replication
   7781..7915    +  polyA_signal   SV40 poly(A) signal: SV40 polyadenylation signal
   7917..7971    -  CDS            lacI (fragment): lac repressor; lacI; The lac repressor binds to the lac operator to inhibit transcription in E. coli. This inhibition can be relieved by adding lactose or isopropyl-β-D-thiogalactopyranoside (IPTG).
   8154..8742    -  rep_origin     ori: high-copy-number ColE1/pMB1/pBR322/pUC origin of replication
   8913..9773    -  CDS            AmpR: β-lactamase; bla; confers resistance to ampicillin, carbenicillin, and related antibiotics
   9774..9878    -  promoter       AmpR promoter: bla
