>Addgene plasmid #114081 | pCAG-rAPOBEC1-gs-XTEN-gs-hdenAsCas12a(E174R/S542R/K548R/D908A)-NLS(nucleoplasmin)-gs-UGI-NLS(SV40)(enAsBE1.1) (RTW1352) | addgene full sequence | sequence record 231038 | Addgene Partial NGS Result
GGTCGACATTGATTATTGACTAGTTATTAATAGTAATCAATTACGGGGTCATTAGTTCATAGCCCATATA
TGGAGTTCCGCGTTACATAACTTACGGTAAATGGCCCGCCTGGCTGACCGCCCAACGACCCCCGCCCATT
GACGTCAATAATGACGTATGTTCCCATAGTAACGCCAATAGGGACTTTCCATTGACGTCAATGGGTGGAG
TATTTACGGTAAACTGCCCACTTGGCAGTACATCAAGTGTATCATATGCCAAGTACGCCCCCTATTGACG
TCAATGACGGTAAATGGCCCGCCTGGCATTATGCCCAGTACATGACCTTATGGGACTTTCCTACTTGGCA
GTACATCTACGTATTAGTCATCGCTATTACCATGGTCGAGGTGAGCCCCACGTTCTGCTTCACTCTCCCC
ATCTCCCCCCCCTCCCCACCCCCAATTTTGTATTTATTTATTTTTTAATTATTTTGTGCAGCGATGGGGG
CGGGGGGGGGGGGGGNCGCGCGCCRGGCGGGGSGGGGSGGGGSGRGGGGSGGGGSGGGGSGRGGSGGRGR
GGTGCGGCGGCAGCCAATCAGAGCGGCGCGCTCCGAAAGTTTCCTTTTATGGCGAGGCGGCGGCGGCGGC
GGCCCTATAAAAAGCGAAGCGCGCGGCGGGCGGGAGTCGCTGCGCGCTGCCTTCGCCCCGTGCCCCGCTC
CGCCGCCGCCTCGCGCCGCCCGCCCCGGCTCTGACTGACCGCGTTACTCCCACAGGTGAGCGGGCGGGAC
GGCCCTTCTCCTCCGGGCTGTAATTAGCGCTTGGTTTAATGACGGCTTGTTTCTTTTCTGTGGCTGCGTG
AAAGCCTTGAGGGGCTCCGGGAGGGCCCTTTGTGCGGGGGGAGCGGCTCGGGGGGTGCGTGCGTGTGTGT
GTGCGTGGGGAGCGCCGCGTGCGGCTCCGCGCTGCCCGGCGGCTGTGAGCGCTGCGGGCGCGGCGCGGGG
CTTTGTGCGCTCCGCAGTGTGCGCGAGGGGAGCGCGGCCGGGGGCGGTGCCCCGCGGTGCGGGGGGGGCT
GCGAGGGGAACAAAGGCTGCGTGCGGGGTGTGTGCGTGGGGGGGTGAGCAGGGGGTGTGGGCGCGTCGGT
CGGGCTGCAACCCCCCCTGCACCCCCCTCCCCGAGTTGCTGAGCACGGCCCGGCTTCGGGTGCGGGGCTC
CGTACGGGGCGTGGCGCGGGGCTCGCCGTGCCGGGCGGGGGGTGGCGGCAGGTGGGGGTGCCGGGCGGGG
CGGGGCCGCCTCGGGCCGGGGAGGGCTCGGGGGAGGGGCGCGGCGGCCCCCGGAGCGCCGGCGGCTGTCG
AGGCGCGGCGAGCCGCAGCCATTGCCTTTTATGGTAATCGTGCGAGAGGGCGCAGGGACTTCCTTTGTCC
CAAATCTGTGCGGAGCCGAAATCTGGGAGGCGCCGCCGCACCCCCTCTAGCGGGCGCGGGGCGAAGCGGT
GCGGCGCCGGCAGGAAGGAAATGGGCGGGGAGGGCCTTCGTGCGTCGCCGCGCCGCCGTCCCCTTCTCCC
TCTCCAGCCTCGGGGCTGTCCGCGGGGGGACGGCTGCCTTCGGGGGGGACGGGGCAGGGCGGGGTTCGGC
TTCTGGCGTGTGACCGGCGGCTCTAGAGCCTCTGCTAACCATGTTCATGCCTTCTTCTTTTTCCTACAGC
TCCTGGGCAACGTGCTGGTTATTGTGCTGTCTCATCATTTTGGCAAAGAATTCTGCAGTCGACGGTACCG
CGGGCCCGGGATCCACCGGTCGCCACCATGGGCAGCTCAGAGACTGGCCCAGTGGCTGTGGACCCCACAT
TGAGACGGCGGATCGAGCCCCATGAGTTTGAGGTATTCTTCGATCCGAGAGAGCTCCGCAAGGAGACCTG
CCTGCTTTACGAAATTAATTGGGGGGGCCGGCACTCCATTTGGCGACATACATCACAGAACACTAACAAG
CACGTCGAAGTCAACTTCATCGAGAAGTTCACGACAGAAAGATATTTCTGTCCGAACACAAGGTGCAGCA
TTACCTGGTTTCTCAGCTGGAGCCCATGCGGCGAATGTAGTAGGGCCATCACTGAATTCCTGTCAAGGTA
TCCCCACGTCACTCTGTTTATTTACATCGCAAGGCTGTACCACCACGCTGACCCCCGCAATCGACAAGGC
CTGCGGGATTTGATCTCTTCAGGTGTGACTATCCAAATTATGACTGAGCAGGAGTCAGGATACTGCTGGA
GAAACTTTGTGAATTATAGCCCGAGTAATGAAGCCCACTGGCCTAGGTATCCCCATCTGTGGGTACGACT
GTACGTTCTTGAACTGTACTGCATCATACTGGGCCTGCCTCCTTGTCTCAACATTCTGAGAAGGAAGCAG
CCACAGCTGACATTCTTTACCATCGCTCTTCAGTCTTGTCATTACCAGCGACTGCCCCCACACATTCTCT
GGGCCACCGGGTTGAAATCTGGTGGTTCTTCTGGTGGTTCTAGCGGCAGCGAGACTCCCGGGACCTCAGA
GTCCGCCACACCCGAAAGTTCCGGAGGGAGTAGCGGCGGGTCTACACAGTTCGAGGGCTTTACCAACCTG
TATCAGGTGAGCAAGACACTGCGGTTTGAGCTGATCCCACAGGGCAAGACCCTGAAGCACATCCAGGAGC
AGGGCTTCATCGAGGAGGACAAGGCCCGCAATGATCACTACAAGGAGCTGAAGCCCATCATCGATCGGAT
CTACAAGACCTATGCCGACCAGTGCCTGCAGCTGGTGCAGCTGGATTGGGAGAACCTGAGCGCCGCCATC
GACTCCTATAGAAAGGAGAAAACCGAGGAGACAAGGAACGCCCTGATCGAGGAGCAGGCCACATATCGCA
ATGCCATCCACGACTACTTCATCGGCCGGACAGACAACCTGACCGATGCCATCAATAAGAGACACGCCGA
GATCTACAAGGGCCTGTTCAAGGCCGAGCTGTTTAATGGCAAGGTGCTGAAGCAGCTGGGCACCGTGACC
ACAACCGAGCACGAGAACGCCCTGCTGCGGAGCTTCGACAAGTTTACAACCTACTTCTCCGGCTTTTATA
GAAACAGGAAGAACGTGTTCAGCGCCGAGGATATCAGCACAGCCATCCCACACCGCATCGTGCAGGACAA
CTTCCCCAAGTTTAAGGAGAATTGTCACATCTTCACACGCCTGATCACCGCCGTGCCCAGCCTGCGGGAG
CACTTTGAGAACGTGAAGAAGGCCATCGGCATCTTCGTGAGCACCTCCATCGAGGAGGTGTTTTCCTTCC
CTTTTTATAACCAGCTGCTGACACAGACCCAGATCGACCTGTATAACCAGCTGCTGGGAGGAATCTCTCG
GGAGGCAGGCACCGAGAAGATCAAGGGCCTGAACGAGGTGCTGAATCTGGCCATCCAGAAGAATGATGAG
ACAGCCCACATCATCGCCTCCCTGCCACACAGATTCATCCCCCTGTTTAAGCAGATCCTGTCCGATAGGA
ACACCCTGTCTTTCATCCTGGAGGAGTTTAAGAGCGACGAGGAAGTGATCCAGTCCTTCTGCAAGTACAA
GACACTGCTGAGAAACGAGAACGTGCTGGAGACAGCCGAGGCCCTGTTTAACGAGCTGAACAGCATCGAC
CTGACACACATCTTCATCAGCCACAAGAAGCTGGAGACAATCAGCAGCGCCCTGTGCGACCACTGGGATA
CACTGAGGAATGCCCTGTATGAGCGGAGAATCTCCGAGCTGACAGGCAAGATCACCAAGTCTGCCAAGGA
GAAGGTGCAGCGCAGCCTGAAGCACGAGGATATCAACCTGCAGGAGATCATCTCTGCCGCAGGCAAGGAG
CTGAGCGAGGCCTTCAAGCAGAAAACCAGCGAGATCCTGTCCCACGCACACGCCGCCCTGGATCAGCCAC
TGCCTACAACCCTGAAGAAGCAGGAGGAGAAGGAGATCCTGAAGTCTCAGCTGGACAGCCTGCTGGGCCT
GTACCACCTGCTGGACTGGTTTGCCGTGGATGAGTCCAACGAGGTGGACCCCGAGTTCTCTGCCCGGCTG
ACCGGCATCAAGCTGGAGATGGAGCCTTCTCTGAGCTTCTACAACAAGGCCAGAAATTATGCCACCAAGA
AGCCCTACTCCGTGGAGAAGTTCAAGCTGAACTTTCAGATGCCTACACTGGCCAGAGGCTGGGACGTGAA
TAGAGAGAAGAACAATGGCGCCATCCTGTTTGTGAAGAACGGCCTGTACTATCTGGGCATCATGCCAAAG
CAGAAGGGCAGGTATAAGGCCCTGAGCTTCGAGCCCACAGAGAAAACCAGCGAGGGCTTTGATAAGATGT
ACTATGACTACTTCCCTGATGCCGCCAAGATGATCCCAAAGTGCAGCACCCAGCTGAAGGCCGTGACAGC
CCACTTTCAGACCCACACAACCCCCATCCTGCTGTCCAACAATTTCATCGAGCCTCTGGAGATCACAAAG
GAGATCTACGACCTGAACAATCCTGAGAAGGAGCCAAAGAAGTTTCAGACAGCCTACGCCAAGAAAACCG
GCGACCAGAAGGGCTACAGAGAGGCCCTGTGCAAGTGGATCGACTTCACAAGGGATTTTCTGTCCAAGTA
TACCAAGACAACCTCTATCGATCTGTCTAGCCTGCGGCCATCCTCTCAGTATAAGGACCTGGGCGAGTAC
TATGCCGAGCTGAATCCCCTGCTGTACCACATCAGCTTCCAGAGAATCGCCGAGAAGGAGATCATGGATG
CCGTGGAGACAGGCAAGCTGTACCTGTTCCAGATCTATAACAAGGACTTTGCCAAGGGCCACCACGGCAA
GCCTAATCTGCACACACTGTATTGGACCGGCCTGTTTTCTCCAGAGAACCTGGCCAAGACAAGCATCAAG
CTGAATGGCCAGGCCGAGCTGTTCTACCGCCCTAAGTCCAGGATGAAGAGGATGGCACACCGGCTGGGAG
AGAAGATGCTGAACAAGAAGCTGAAGGATCAGAAAACCCCAATCCCCGACACCCTGTACCAGGAGCTGTA
CGACTATGTGAATCACAGACTGTCCCACGACCTGTCTGATGAGGCCAGGGCCCTGCTGCCCAACGTGATC
ACCAAGGAGGTGTCTCACGAGATCATCAAGGATAGGCGCTTTACCAGCGACAAGTTCTTTTTCCACGTGC
CTATCACACTGAACTATCAGGCCGCCAATTCCCCATCTAAGTTCAACCAGAGGGTGAATGCCTACCTGAA
GGAGCACCCCGAGACACCTATCATCGGCATCGCCCGGGGCGAGAGAAACCTGATCTATATCACAGTGATC
GACTCCACCGGCAAGATCCTGGAGCAGCGGAGCCTGAACACCATCCAGCAGTTTGATTACCAGAAGAAGC
TGGACAACAGGGAGAAGGAGAGGGTGGCAGCAAGGCAGGCCTGGTCTGTGGTGGGCACAATCAAGGATCT
GAAGCAGGGCTATCTGAGCCAGGTCATCCACGAGATCGTGGACCTGATGATCCACTACCAGGCCGTGGTG
GTGCTGGAGAACCTGAATTTCGGCTTTAAGAGCAAGAGGACCGGCATCGCCGAGAAGGCCGTGTACCAGC
AGTTCGAGAAGATGCTGATCGATAAGCTGAATTGCCTGGTGCTGAAGGACTATCCAGCAGAGAAAGTGGG
AGGCGTGCTGAACCCATACCAGCTGACAGACCAGTTCACCTCCTTTGCCAAGATGGGCACCCAGTCTGGC
TTCCTGTTTTACGTGCCTGCCCCATATACATCTAAGATCGATCCCCTGACCGGCTTCGTGGACCCCTTCG
TGTGGAAAACCATCAAGAATCACGAGAGCCGCAAGCACTTCCTGGAGGGCTTCGACTTTCTGCACTACGA
CGTGAAAACCGGCGACTTCATCCTGCACTTTAAGATGAACAGAAATCTGTCCTTCCAGAGGGGCCTGCCC
GGCTTTATGCCTGCATGGGATATCGTGTTCGAGAAGAACGAGACACAGTTTGACGCCAAGGGCACCCCTT
TCATCGCCGGCAAGAGAATCGTGCCAGTGATCGAGAATCACAGATTCACCGGCAGATACCGGGACCTGTA
TCCTGCCAACGAGCTGATCGCCCTGCTGGAGGAGAAGGGCATCGTGTTCAGGGATGGCTCCAACATCCTG
CCAAAGCTGCTGGAGAATGACGATTCTCACGCCATCGACACGATGGTGGCCCTGATCCGCAGCGTGCTGC
AGATGCGGAACTCCAATGCCGCCACAGGCGAGGACTATATCAACAGCCCCGTGCGCGATCTGAATGGCGT
GTGCTTCGACTCCCGGTTTCAGAACCCAGAGTGGCCAATGGACGCCGATGCCAATGGCGCCTACCACATC
GCCCTGAAGGGCCAGCTGCTGCTGAATCACCTGAAGGAGAGCAAGGATCTGAAGCTGCAGAACGGCATCT
CCAATCAGGACTGGCTGGCCTACATCCAGGAGCTGCGCAACAAAAGGCCGGCGGCCACGAAAAAGGCCGG
CCAGGCAAAAAAGAAAAAGGGATCCTCTGGTGGTTCTGGAGGATCTGGTGGTTCTACTAATCTGTCAGAT
ATTATTGAAAAGGAGACCGGTAAGCAACTGGTTATCCAGGAATCCATCCTCATGCTCCCAGAGGAGGTGG
AAGAAGTCATTGGGAACAAGCCGGAAAGCGATATACTCGTGCACACCGCCTACGACGAGAGCACCGACGA
GAATGTCATGCTTCTGACTAGCGACGCCCCTGAATACAAGCCTTGGGCTCTGGTCATACAGGATAGCAAC
GGTGAGAACAAGATTAAGATGCTCTCTGGTGGTTCTCCCAAGAAGAAGAGGAAAGTCTAAAGCGGCCGCA
CTCCTCAGGTGCAGGCTGCCTATCAGAAGGTGGTGGCTGGTGTGGCCAATGCCCTGGCTCACAAATACCA
CTGAGATCTTTTTCCCTCTGCCAAAAATTATGGGGACATCATGAAGCCCCTTGAGCATCTGACTTCTGGC
TAATAAAGGAAATTTATTTTCATTGCAATAGTGTGTTGGAATTTTTTGTGTCTCTCACTCGGAAGGACAT
ATGGGAGGGCAAATCATTTAAAACATCAGAATGAGTATTTGGTTTAGAGTTTGGCAACATATGCCCATAT
GCTGGCTGCCATGAACAAAGGTTGGCTATAAAGAGGTCATCAGTATATGAAACAGCCCCCTGCTGTCCAT
TCCTTATTCCATAGAAAAGCCTTGACTTGAGGTTAGATTTTTTTTATATTTTGTTTTGTGTTATTTTTTT
CTTTAACATCCCTAAAATTTTCCTTACATGTTTTACTAGCCAGATTTTTCCTCCTCTCCTGACTACTCCC
AGTCATAGCTGTCCCTCTTCTCTTATGGAGATCCCTCGACCTGCAGCCCAAGCTTGGCGTAATCATGGTC
ATAGCTGTTTCCTGTGTGAAATTGTTATCCGCTCACAATTCCACACAACATACGAGCCGGAAGCATAAAG
TGTAAAGCCTGGGGTGCCTAATGAGTGAGCTAACTCACATTAATTGCGTTGCGCTCACTGCCCGCTTTCC
AGTCGGGAAACCTGTCGTGCCAGCGGATCCGCATCTCAATTAGTCAGCAACCATAGTCCCGCCCCTAACT
CCGCCCATCCCGCCCCTAACTCCGCCCAGTTCCGCCCATTCTCCGCCCCATGGCTGACTAATTTTTTTTA
TTTATGCAGAGGCCGAGGCCGCCTCGGCCTCTGAGCTATTCCAGAAGTAGTGAGGAGGCTTTTTTGGAGG
CCTAGGCTTTTGCAAAAAGCTAACTTGTTTATTGCAGCTTATAATGGTTACAAATAAAGCAATAGCATCA
CAAATTTCACAAATAAAGCATTTTTTTCACTGCATTCTAGTTGTGGTTTGTCCAAACTCATCAATGTATC
TTATCATGTCTGGATCCGCTGCATTAATGAATCGGCCAACGCGCGGGGAGAGGCGGTTTGCGTATTGGGC
GCTCTTCCGCTTCCTCGCTCACTGACTCGCTGCGCTCGGTCGTTCGGCTGCGGCGAGCGGTATCAGCTCA
CTCAAAGGCGGTAATACGGTTATCCACAGAATCAGGGGATAACGCAGGAAAGAACATGTGAGCAAAAGGC
CAGCAAAAGGCCAGGAACCGTAAAAAGGCCGCGTTGCTGGCGTTTTTCCATAGGCTCCGCCCCCCTGACG
AGCATCACAAAAATCGACGCTCAAGTCAGAGGTGGCGAAACCCGACAGGACTATAAAGATACCAGGCGTT
TCCCCCTGGAAGCTCCCTCGTGCGCTCTCCTGTTCCGACCCTGCCGCTTACCGGATACCTGTCCGCCTTT
CTCCCTTCGGGAAGCGTGGCGCTTTCTCATAGCTCACGCTGTAGGTATCTCAGTTCGGTGTAGGTCGTTC
GCTCCAAGCTGGGCTGTGTGCACGAACCCCCCGTTCAGCCCGACCGCTGCGCCTTATCCGGTAACTATCG
TCTTGAGTCCAACCCGGTAAGACACGACTTATCGCCACTGGCAGCAGCCACTGGTAACAGGATTAGCAGA
GCGAGGTATGTAGGCGGTGCTACAGAGTTCTTGAAGTGGTGGCCTAACTACGGCTACACTAGAAGAACAG
TATTTGGTATCTGCGCTCTGCTGAAGCCAGTTACCTTCGGAAAAAGAGTTGGTAGCTCTTGATCCGGCAA
ACAAACCACCGCTGGTAGCGGTGGTTTTTTTGTTTGCAAGCAGCAGATTACGCGCAGAAAAAAAGGATCT
CAAGAAGATCCTTTGATCTTTTCTACGGGGTCTGACGCTCAGTGGAACGAAAACTCACGTTAAGGGATTT
TGGTCATGAGATTATCAAAAAGGATCTTCACCTAGATCCTTTTAAATTAAAAATGAAGTTTTAAATCAAT
CTAAAGTATATATGAGTAAACTTGGTCTGACAGTTACCAATGCTTAATCAGTGAGGCACCTATCTCAGCG
ATCTGTCTATTTCGTTCATCCATAGTTGCCTGACTCCCCGTCGTGTAGATAACTACGATACGGGAGGGCT
TACCATCTGGCCCCAGTGCTGCAATGATACCGCGAGACCCACGCTCACCGGCTCCAGATTTATCAGCAAT
AAACCAGCCAGCCGGAAGGGCCGAGCGCAGAAGTGGTCCTGCAACTTTATCCGCCTCCATCCAGTCTATT
AATTGTTGCCGGGAAGCTAGAGTAAGTAGTTCGCCAGTTAATAGTTTGCGCAACGTTGTTGCCATTGCTA
CAGGCATCGTGGTGTCACGCTCGTCGTTTGGTATGGCTTCATTCAGCTCCGGTTCCCAACGATCAAGGCG
AGTTACATGATCCCCCATGTTGTGCAAAAAAGCGGTTAGCTCCTTCGGTCCTCCGATCGTTGTCAGAAGT
AAGTTGGCCGCAGTGTTATCACTCATGGTTATGGCAGCACTGCATAATTCTCTTACTGTCATGCCATCCG
TAAGATGCTTTTCTGTGACTGGTGAGTACTCAACCAAGTCATTCTGAGAATAGTGTATGCGGCGACCGAG
TTGCTCTTGCCCGGCGTCAATACGGGATAATACCGCGCCACATAGCAGAACTTTAAAAGTGCTCATCATT
GGAAAACGTTCTTCGGGGCGAAAACTCTCAAGGATCTTACCGCTGTTGAGATCCAGTTCGATGTAACCCA
CTCGTGCACCCAACTGATCTTCAGCATCTTTTACTTTCACCAGCGTTTCTGGGTGAGCAAAAACAGGAAG
GCAAAATGCCGCAAAAAAGGGAATAAGGGCGACACGGAAATGTTGAATACTCATACTCTTCCTTTTTCAA
TATTATTGAAGCATTTATCAGGGTTATTGTCTCATGAGCGGATACATATTTGAATGTATTTAGAAAAATA
AACAAATAGGGGTTCCGCGCACATTTCCCCGAAAAGTGCCACCTG
Features (pLannotate 1.2.2; 21 found; start..end, strand, type, name):
      5..384     +  enhancer       CMV enhancer: human cytomegalovirus immediate early enhancer
    663..1679    +  intron         chimeric intron: chimera between introns from chicken β-actin and rabbit β-globin
   1728..1764    +  misc_feature   MCS (fragment): multiple cloning site
   1784..2467    +  CDS            Apobec1: ABEC1_RAT - Experimental evidence at protein level: Swiss-Prot protein existence level 1. Catalytic component of the apolipoprotein B mRNA editing enzyme complex which is responsible for the postranscriptional editing of a CAA codon for Gln to a UAA codon for stop in the APOB mRNA. May also play a role in the epigenetic regulation of gene expression by participating in DNA demethylation. From Rattus norvegicus (Rat).
   2468..2541    +  CDS            ABE(7.10) (fragment): adenine base editor comprising wild-type E. coli TadA fused to the evolved TadA*(7.10) mutant (Gaudelli et al., 2017)
   2564..6481    +  CDS            AsCpf1: CRISPR-associated protein from Acidaminococcus sp. BV3L6 (Zetsche et al., 2015)
   6482..6529    +  CDS            nucleoplasmin NLS: bipartite nuclear localization signal from nucleoplasmin
   6566..6814    +  CDS            UGI: UNGI_BPPB2 - Experimental evidence at protein level: Swiss-Prot protein existence level 1. This protein binds specifically and reversibly to the host uracil-DNA glycosylase, preventing removal of uracil residues from PBS2 DNA by the host uracil-excision repair system. From Bacillus phage PBS2 (Bacteriophage PBS2).
   6860..6931    +  CDS            HBB (fragment): HBB_PONPY - Experimental evidence at transcript level: Swiss-Prot protein existence level 2. Involved in oxygen transport from the lung to the various peripheral tissues. From Pongo pygmaeus (Bornean orangutan).
   7002..7057    +  polyA_signal   β-globin poly(A) signal: rabbit β-globin polyadenylation signal (Gil and Proudfoot, 1987)
   7442..7458    -  protein_bind   lac operator: The lac repressor binds to the lac operator to inhibit transcription in E. coli. This inhibition can be relieved by adding lactose or isopropyl-β-D-thiogalactopyranoside (IPTG). lac repressor encoded by lacI
   7466..7496    -  promoter       lac promoter: promoter for the E. coli lac operon
   7511..7532    -  protein_bind   CAP binding site: CAP binding activates transcription in the presence of cAMP. E. coli catabolite activator protein
   7545..7584    -  CDS            lacI (fragment): lac repressor; lacI; The lac repressor binds to the lac operator to inhibit transcription in E. coli. This inhibition can be relieved by adding lactose or isopropyl-β-D-thiogalactopyranoside (IPTG).
   7591..7613    +  promoter       SV40 promoter (fragment): SV40 enhancer and early promoter
   7637..7772    +  rep_origin     SV40 ori: SV40 origin of replication
   7792..7926    +  polyA_signal   SV40 poly(A) signal: SV40 polyadenylation signal
   7928..7982    -  CDS            lacI (fragment): lac repressor; lacI; The lac repressor binds to the lac operator to inhibit transcription in E. coli. This inhibition can be relieved by adding lactose or isopropyl-β-D-thiogalactopyranoside (IPTG).
   8165..8753    -  rep_origin     ori: high-copy-number ColE1/pMB1/pBR322/pUC origin of replication
   8924..9784    -  CDS            AmpR: β-lactamase; bla; confers resistance to ampicillin, carbenicillin, and related antibiotics
   9785..9889    -  promoter       AmpR promoter: bla
