[The description below was written by a language model from this plasmid's Addgene catalogue record and pLannotate feature annotations shown in this document.]
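Description:
pCAG-rAPOBEC1-gs-XTEN-gs-hdenAsCas12a(E174R/S542R/K548R/D908A)-NLS(nucleoplasmin)-gs-UGI-NLS(SV40), also called enAsBE1.1 or RTW1352, is a mammalian expression plasmid of about 9.9 kb built by Gibson cloning into the pCAG-CFP backbone. It is propagated in E. coli as a high-copy plasmid through a ColE1/pUC-type origin and selected with ampicillin via the AmpR (β-lactamase) cassette. The backbone also carries remnants of the lac promoter/operator region, an SV40 origin and an SV40 poly(A) signal. No mammalian selection marker is annotated.

The payload is a single human codon-optimized open reading frame driven by the CAG promoter (CMV enhancer, chicken β-actin promoter and chimeric β-actin/β-globin intron) and terminated by the rabbit β-globin polyadenylation signal. It encodes rat APOBEC1 cytidine deaminase at the N terminus, joined by a glycine-serine/XTEN linker to Acidaminococcus Cas12a (AsCpf1). The automated annotation labels this linker as an ABE(7.10) fragment, most likely because of shared linker sequence. The Cas12a carries the E174R/S542R/K548R "enhanced" substitutions, reported by the associated publication to increase activity and broaden targeting range, plus D908A, which inactivates its DNase activity. A nucleoplasmin NLS, a uracil glycosylase inhibitor (UGI) from phage PBS2 and a C-terminal SV40 NLS follow. The RNA-guided, catalytically dead Cas12a brings the deaminase to a target site, where it converts cytosine to uracil. UGI blocks uracil excision repair, favouring C-to-T outcomes.

The plasmid is intended for Cas12a-based cytosine base editing in mammalian cells. No crRNA cassette is annotated, so the guide must be supplied separately. The depositor sequence and the repository's NGS-derived sequence differ slightly in length, and only the depositor annotation detects the β-actin promoter, but their feature maps otherwise agree.
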