Addgene plasmid #114081: pCAG-rAPOBEC1-gs-XTEN-gs-hdenAsCas12a(E174R/S542R/K548R/D908A)-NLS(nucleoplasmin)-gs-UGI-NLS(SV40)(enAsBE1.1) (RTW1352)
Purpose: CAG promoter expression plasmid for human codon optimized enAsBE1.1
Depositing lab: Keith Joung & Benjamin Kleinstiver. Depositing organization: Massachusetts General Hospital. Publication: Engineered CRISPR-Cas12a variants with increased activities and improved targeting ranges for gene, epigenetic and base editing. Kleinstiver BP, Sousa AA, Walton RT, Tak YE, Hsu JY, Clement K, Welch MM, Horng JE, Malagon-Lopez J, Scarfo I, Maus MV, Pinello L, Aryee MJ, Joung JK. Nat Biotechnol. 2019 Feb 11. pii: 10.1038/s41587-018-0011-0. doi: 10.1038/s41587-018-0011-0. PubMed 30742127.
Backbone
  Vector backbone: pCAG-CFP
  Backbone manufacturer: Cepko Lab (Addgene plasmid #11179)
  Vector type: Mammalian Expression
Growth in bacteria
  Bacterial resistance: Ampicillin, 100 μg/mL
  Growth temperature: 37°C
  Growth strain: DH5alpha
  Copy number: High Copy
Gene/Insert
  Gene/Insert name: DNase-inactive (D908A) enAsCas12a (E174R/S542R/K548R) fused to N-terminal rAPOBEC1 and C-terminal UGI (enAsBE1.1) (alt name: RTW1352)
  Species: Synthetic
  Mutation: E174R, S542R, K548R and D908A, human codon optimized
  Tag / fusion protein: SV40 NLS (C terminal on insert)
  Cloning method: Gibson Cloning
Terms and licenses: Academic/Nonprofit Terms; Industry Terms: Not Available to Industry
How to cite: pCAG-rAPOBEC1-gs-XTEN-gs-hdenAsCas12a(E174R/S542R/K548R/D908A)-NLS(nucleoplasmin)-gs-UGI-NLS(SV40)(enAsBE1.1) (RTW1352) was a gift from Keith Joung & Benjamin Kleinstiver (Addgene plasmid # 114081 ; http://n2t.net/addgene:114081 ; RRID:Addgene_114081)
